>Addgene plasmid #179654 | CMVTO-KRAS-G12V | addgene full sequence | sequence record 355621 | Addgene NGS Result
GGCCGAGCGCAGAAGTGGTCCTGCAACTTTATCCGCCTCCATCCAGTCTATTAATTGTTGCCGGGAAGCT
AGAGTAAGTAGTTCGCCAGTTAATAGTTTGCGCAACGTTGTTGCCATTGCTACAGGCATCGTGGTGTCAC
GCTCGTCGTTTGGTATGGCTTCATTCAGCTCCGGTTCCCAACGATCAAGGCGAGTTACATGATCCCCCAT
GTTGTGCAAAAAAGCGGTTAGCTCCTTCGGTCCTCCGATCGTTGTCAGAAGTAAGTTGGCCGCAGTGTTA
TCACTCATGGTTATGGCAGCACTGCATAATTCTCTTACTGTCATGCCATCCGTAAGATGCTTTTCTGTGA
CTGGTGAGTACTCAACCAAGTCATTCTGAGAATAGTGTATGCGGCGACCGAGTTGCTCTTGCCCGGCGTC
AATACGGGATAATACCGCGCCACATAGCAGAACTTTAAAAGTGCTCATCATTGGAAAACGTTCTTCGGGG
CGAAAACTCTCAAGGATCTTACCGCTGTTGAGATCCAGTTCGATGTAACCCACTCGTGCACCCAACTGAT
CTTCAGCATCTTTTACTTTCACCAGCGTTTCTGGGTGAGCAAAAACAGGAAGGCAAAATGCCGCAAAAAA
GGGAATAAGGGCGACACGGAAATGTTGAATACTCATACTCTTCCTTTTTCAATATTATTGAAGCATTTAT
CAGGGTTATTGTCTCATGAGCGGATACATATTTGAATGTATTTAGAAAAATAAACAAATAGGGGTTCCGC
GCACATTTCCCCGAAAAGTGCCACCTGACGTCGACGGATCGGGAGATCTCCCGATCCCCTATGGTGCACT
CTCAGTACAATCTGCTCTGATGCCGCATAGTTAAGCCAGTATCTGCTCCCTGCTTGTGTGTTGGAGGTCG
CTGAGTAGTGCGCGAGCAAAATTTAAGCTACAACAAGGCAAGGCTTGACCGACAATTGCATGAAGAATCT
GCTTAGGGTTAGGCGTTTTGCGCTGCTTCGTACGGGCCAGATATACGCGTTGACATTGATTATTGACTAG
TTATTAATAGTAATCAATTACGGGGTCATTAGTTCATAGCCCATATATGGAGTTCCGCGTTACATAACTT
ACGGTAAATGGCCCGCCTGGCTGACCGCCCAACGACCCCCGCCCATTGACGTCAATAATGACGTATGTTC
CCATAGTAACGCCAATAGGGACTTTCCATTGACGTCAATGGGTGGAGTATTTACGGTAAACTGCCCACTT
GGCAGTACATCAAGTGTATCATATGCCAAGTACGCCCCCTATTGACGTCAATGACGGTAAATGGCCCGCC
TGGCATTATGCCCAGTACATGACCTTATGGGACTTTCCTACTTGGCAGTACATCTACGTATTAGTCATCG
CTATTACCATGGTGATGCGGTTTTGGCAGTACATCAATGGGCGTGGATAGCGGTTTGACTCACGGGGATT
TCCAAGTCTCCACCCCATTGACGTCAATGGGAGTTTGTTTTGGCACCAAAATCAACGGGACTTTCCAAAA
TGTCGTAACAACTCCGCCCCATTGACGCAAATGGGCGGTAGGCGTGTACGGTGGGAGGTCTATATAAGCA
GAGCTCTCCCTATCAGTGATAGAGATCTCCCTATCAGTGATAGAGATCGTCGACGAGCTCGTTTAGTGAA
CCGTCAGATCGCCTGGAGACGCCATCCACGCTGTTTTGACCTCCATAGAAGACACCGGGACCGATCCAGC
CTCCGGACTCTAGCGTTTAAACTTAAGCTTCGCCACCATGACAGAGTACAAACTGGTGGTGGTCGGAGCC
GTGGGCGTGGGGAAATCCGCCCTTACCATCCAGCTGATCCAGAATCACTTCGTTGACGAATATGACCCCA
CTATAGAGGACTCTTACCGAAAGCAGGTTGTCATCGACGGCGAAACATGCCTTTTGGACATTCTCGACAC
CGCGGGGCAAGAGGAGTATTCTGCAATGAGGGACCAATACATGCGCACTGGAGAAGGTTTTCTGTGCGTG
TTCGCTATTAATAACACCAAGTCGTTTGAGGATATACACCATTATAGGGAACAGATTAAACGCGTGAAGG
ATAGCGAAGATGTACCCATGGTGCTGGTAGGTAACAAATGTGATTTACCTAGCAGAACAGTCGACACTAA
GCAGGCCCAAGATCTAGCTAGGTCCTACGGAATCCCATTCATCGAGACCAGTGCAAAGACACGTCAGAGA
GTCGAGGATGCCTTTTATACCCTCGTTAGAGAGATCCGGCAGTACCGGCTGAAAAAGATTTCAAAGGAAG
AGAAGACGCCGGGGTGCGTGAAAATAAAGAAATGTATTATCATGTAGGGCCCGAACAAAAACTCATCTCA
GAAGAGGATCTGAATAGCGCCGTCGACCATCATCATAATCATCATTGAGTTTAAACCCGCTGATCAGCCT
CGACTGTGCCTTCTAGTTGCCAGCCATCTGTTGTTTGCCCCTCCCCCGTGCCTTCCTTGACCCTGGAAGG
TGCCACTCCCACTGTCCTTTCCTAATAAAATGAGGAAATTGCATCGCATTGTCTGAGTAGGTGTCATTCT
ATTCTGGGGGGTGGGGTGGGGCAGGACAGCAAGGGGGAGGATTGGGAAGACAATAGCAGGCATGCTGGGG
ATGCGGTGGGCTCTATGGAGATCTATCGATGTTCTGGGGATGCGGTGGGCTCTATGGCTTCTGAGGCGGA
AAGAACCAGCTGGGGCTCTAGGGGGTATCCCC
[124 nt withheld, positions 2763-2886]
C
[91 nt withheld, positions 2888-2978]
AGGGTGATGGTTCACGTACCTAGAAGTTCCTATTCCGAAGTTCCTATTCTCTAGAAAGTATAGGAACTTC
CTTGGCCAAAAAGCCTGAACTCACCGCGACGTCTGTCGAGAAGTTTCTGATCGAAAAGTTCGACAGCGTC
TCCGACCTGATGCAGCTCTCGGAGGGCGAAGAATCTCGTGCTTTCAGCTTCGATGTAGGAGGGCGTGGAT
ATGTCCTGCGGGTAAATAGCTGCGCCGATGGTTTCTACAAAGATCGTTATGTTTATCGGCACTTTGCATC
GGCCGCGCTCCCGATTCCGGAAGTGCTTGACATTGGGGAATTCAGCGAGAGCCTGACCTATTGCATCTCC
CGCCGTGCACAGGGTGTCACGTTGCAAGACCTGCCTGAAACCGAACTGCCCGCTGTTCTGCAGCCGGTCG
CGGAGGCCATGGATGCGATCGCTGCGGCCGATCTTAGCCAGACGAGCGGGTTCGGCCCATTCGGACCGCA
AGGAATCGGTCAATACACTACATGGCGTGATTTCATATGCGCGATTGCTGATCCCCATGTGTATCACTGG
CAAACTGTGATGGACGACACCGTCAGTGCGTCCGTCGCGCAGGCTCTCGATGAGCTGATGCTTTGGGCCG
AGGACTGCCCCGAAGTCCGGCACCTCGTGCACGCGGATTTCGGCTCCAACAATGTCCTGACGGACAATGG
CCGCATAACAGCGGTCATTGACTGGAGCGAGGCGATGTTCGGGGATTCCCAATACGAGGTCGCCAACATC
TTCTTCTGGAGGCCGTGGTTGGCTTGTATGGAGCAGCAGACGCGCTACTTCGAGCGGAGGCATCCGGAGC
TTGCAGGATCGCCGCGGCTCCGGGCGTATATGCTCCGCATTGGTCTTGACCAACTCTATCAGAGCTTGGT
TGACGGCAATTTCGATGATGCAGCTTGGGCGCAGGGTCGATGCGACGCAATCGTCCGATCCGGAGCCGGG
ACTGTCGGGCGTACACAAATCGCCCGCAGAAGCGCGGCCGTCTGGACCGATGGCTGTGTAGAAGTACTCG
CCGATAGTGGAAACCGACGCCCCAGCACTCGTCCGAGGGCAAAGGAATAGCACGTACTACGAGATTTCGA
TTCCACCGCCGCCTTCTATGAAAGGTTGGGCTTCGGAATCGTTTTCCGGGACGCCGGCTGGATGATCCTC
CAGCGCGGGGATCTCATGCTGGAGTTCTTCGCCCACCCCAACTTGTTTATTGCAGCTTATAATGGTTACA
AATAAAGCAATAGCATCACAAATTTCACAAATAAAGCATTTTTTTCACTGCATTCTAGTTGTGGTTTGTC
CAAACTCATCAATGTATCTTATCATGTCTGTATACCGTCGACCTCTAGCTAGAGCTTGGCGTAATCATGG
TCATAGCTGTTTCCTGTGTGAAATTGTTATCCGCTCACAATTCCACACAACATACGAGCCGGAAGCATAA
AGTGTAAAGCCTGGGGTGCCTAATGAGTGAGCTAACTCACATTAATTGCGTTGCGCTCACTGCCCGCTTT
CCAGTCGGGAAACCTGTCGTGCCAGCTGCATTAATGAATCGGCCAACGCGCGGGGAGAGGCGGTTTGCGT
ATTGGGCGCTCTTCCGCTTCCTCGCTCACTGACTCGCTGCGCTCGGTCGTTCGGCTGCGGCGAGCGGTAT
CAGCTCACTCAAAGGCGGTAATACGGTTATCCACAGAATCAGGGGATAACGCAGGAAAGAACATGTGAGC
AAAAGGCCAGCAAAAGGCCAGGAACCGTAAAAAGGCCGCGTTGCTGGCGTTTTTCCATAGGCTCCGCCCC
CCTGACGAGCATCACAAAAATCGACGCTCAAGTCAGAGGTGGCGAAACCCGACAGGACTATAAAGATACC
AGGCGTTTCCCCCTGGAAGCTCCCTCGTGCGCTCTCCTGTTCCGACCCTGCCGCTTACCGGATACCTGTC
CGCCTTTCTCCCTTCGGGAAGCGTGGCGCTTTCTCATAGCTCACGCTGTAGGTATCTCAGTTCGGTGTAG
GTCGTTCGCTCCAAGCTGGGCTGTGTGCACGAACCCCCCGTTCAGCCCGACCGCTGCGCCTTATCCGGTA
ACTATCGTCTTGAGTCCAACCCGGTAAGACACGACTTATCGCCACTGGCAGCAGCCACTGGTAACAGGAT
TAGCAGAGCGAGGTATGTAGGCGGTGCTACAGAGTTCTTGAAGTGGTGGCCTAACTACGGCTACACTAGA
AGAACAGTATTTGGTATCTGCGCTCTGCTGAAGCCAGTTACCTTCGGAAAAAGAGTTGGTAGCTCTTGAT
CCGGCAAACAAACCACCGCTGGTAGCGGTGGTTTTTTTGTTTGCAAGCAGCAGATTACGCGCAGAAAAAA
AGGATCTCAAGAAGATCCTTTGATCTTTTCTACGGGGTCTGACGCTCAGTGGAACGAAAACTCACGTTAA
GGGATTTTGGTCATGAGATTATCAAAAAGGATCTTCACCTAGATCCTTTTAAATTAAAAATGAAGTTTTA
AATCAATCTAAAGTATATATGAGTAAACTTGGTCTGACAGTTACCAATGCTTAATCAGTGAGGCACCTAT
CTCAGCGATCTGTCTATTTCGTTCATCCATAGTTGCCTGACTCCCCGTCGTGTAGATAACTACGATACGG
GAGGGCTTACCATCTGGCCCCAGTGCTGCAATGATACCGCGAGACCCACGCTCACCGGCTCCAGATTTAT
CAGCAATAAACCAGCCAGCCGGAAG
Features (pLannotate 1.2.2; 22 found; start..end, strand, type, name):
    667..771     -  promoter       AmpR promoter: bla
    830..882     -  misc_feature   bom (fragment): basis of mobility region from pBR322
   1032..1411    +  enhancer       CMV enhancer: human cytomegalovirus immediate early enhancer
   1412..1615    +  promoter       CMV promoter: human cytomegalovirus (CMV) immediate early promoter
   1617..1636    +  promoter       PLtetO-1 promoter (fragment): modified phage lambda PL promoter with tet operator sites (Lutz and Bujard, 1997)
   1638..1657    +  promoter       PLtetO-1 promoter (fragment): modified phage lambda PL promoter with tet operator sites (Lutz and Bujard, 1997)
   1665..1698    +  promoter       TRE3GV promoter (fragment): 3rd-generation Tet-responsive promoter that can be activated by binding of Tet-On® 3G, optimized for retroviral and lentiviral vectors
   1788..2354    +  CDS            KRAS: RASK_HUMAN - Also known as KRAS2, RASK2. Experimental evidence at protein level: Swiss-Prot protein existence level 1. Ras proteins bind GDP/GTP and possess intrinsic GTPase activity (PubMed:20949621). Plays an important role in the regulation of cell proliferation (PubMed:23698361, PubMed:22711838). Plays a role in promoting oncogenic events by inducing transcriptional silencing of tumor suppressor genes (TSGs) in colorectal cancer (CRC) cells in a ZNF304-dependent manner (PubMed:24623306). From Homo sapiens (Human).
   2454..2678    +  polyA_signal   bGH poly(A) signal: bovine growth hormone polyadenylation signal
   2694..2717    +  polyA_signal   bGH poly(A) signal (fragment): bovine growth hormone polyadenylation signal
   2721..2742    +  promoter       SV40 promoter (fragment): SV40 enhancer and early promoter
   2763..2996    +  rep_origin     f1 ori (fragment) (sequence partly withheld): f1 bacteriophage origin of replication; arrow indicates direction of (+) strand synthesis
   3001..3048    +  protein_bind   FRT: FLP-mediated recombination occurs in the 8-bp core sequence TCTAGAAA (Turan and Bode, 2011). FLP recombinase from the Saccharomyces cerevisiae 2μ plasmid
   3056..4078    +  CDS            HygR: aminoglycoside phosphotransferase from E. coli; aph(4)-Ia; confers resistance to hygromycin
   4088..4213    +  CDS            ble (fragment): BLE_KLEPN - Experimental evidence at protein level: Swiss-Prot protein existence level 1. Binding protein with a strong affinity to the bleomycin family of antibiotics. Binds to CL990; an antimitotic-antibiotic compound. From Klebsiella pneumoniae.
   4208..4329    +  polyA_signal   SV40 poly(A) signal: SV40 polyadenylation signal
   4402..4418    -  protein_bind   lac operator: The lac repressor binds to the lac operator to inhibit transcription in E. coli. This inhibition can be relieved by adding lactose or isopropyl-β-D-thiogalactopyranoside (IPTG). lac repressor encoded by lacI
   4426..4456    -  promoter       lac promoter: promoter for the E. coli lac operon
   4471..4492    -  protein_bind   CAP binding site: CAP binding activates transcription in the presence of cAMP. E. coli catabolite activator protein
   4505..4597    -  CDS            lacI (fragment): lac repressor; lacI; The lac repressor binds to the lac operator to inhibit transcription in E. coli. This inhibition can be relieved by adding lactose or isopropyl-β-D-thiogalactopyranoside (IPTG).
   4780..5368    -  rep_origin     ori: high-copy-number ColE1/pMB1/pBR322/pUC origin of replication
   5539..666     -  CDS            AmpR (across the origin): β-lactamase; bla; confers resistance to ampicillin, carbenicillin, and related antibiotics
