[The description below was written by a language model from this plasmid's Addgene catalogue record and pLannotate feature annotations shown in this document.]
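Description:
CMVTO-KRAS-G12V is a 5.7 kb mammalian expression plasmid built on a CMVTO-FlpIn backbone. It carries the human KRAS coding sequence with the G12V substitution, a mutation that the record describes as producing an active form of this small GTPase. In bacteria it is maintained as a high-copy plasmid through a ColE1/pUC-type origin and is selected with ampicillin via the β-lactamase gene. The annotation also picks up small backbone remnants, including fragments of the f1 origin, the bom site and lac regulatory elements.

KRAS is expressed from the human cytomegalovirus immediate-early enhancer and promoter. Immediately downstream lie two short tet operator-like matches, annotated as PLtetO-1 fragments, and a TRE-related fragment. This fits the "TO" in the plasmid name: a CMV promoter with tet operators is constitutive in ordinary cells, but in cells expressing the Tet repressor it is held off until tetracycline or doxycycline is added. The open reading frame is terminated by the bovine growth hormone polyadenylation signal, and no epitope tag or reporter is annotated on the KRAS sequence.

Downstream, an FRT site sits directly in front of a hygromycin resistance gene with an SV40 polyadenylation signal, and no promoter is annotated next to that gene. This is the usual Flp-In design. Flp recombinase integrates the plasmid at a genomic FRT landing pad, which supplies the promoter needed for hygromycin selection and yields single-copy, isogenic stable lines. The plasmid can also be used for transient transfection to supply constitutively active Ras signalling. The associated work concerns protease-controlled secretion and display of intercellular signals, but the record does not state the specific role of this construct in that work.
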