Addgene plasmid #179654: CMVTO-KRAS-G12V
Purpose: KRAS active mutant (G12V mutation)
Depositing lab: Xiaojing Gao. Publication: Protease-controlled secretion and display of intercellular signals. Vlahos AE, Kang J, Aldrete CA, Zhu R, Chong LS, Elowitz MB, Gao XJ. Nat Commun. 2022 Feb 17;13(1):912. doi: 10.1038/s41467-022-28623-y. PubMed 35177637.
Backbone
  Vector backbone: CMVTO-FlpIn
  Vector type: Mammalian Expression
Growth in bacteria
  Bacterial resistance: Ampicillin, 100 μg/mL
  Growth temperature: 37°C
  Growth strain: DH5alpha
  Copy number: High Copy
Gene/Insert
  Gene/Insert name: KRAS G12V
  Species: H. sapiens (human)
  Mutation: G12V
Terms and licenses: Academic/Nonprofit Terms; Industry Terms: Not Available to Industry
How to cite: CMVTO-KRAS-G12V was a gift from Xiaojing Gao (Addgene plasmid # 179654 ; http://n2t.net/addgene:179654 ; RRID:Addgene_179654)
